Addgene plasmid #57943: mOrange2-Actin-7
Purpose: Localization: Actin, Excitation: 549, Emission: 565
Depositing lab: Michael Davidson. Depositing organization: Florida State University, Tallahassee. Publication: The fluorescent protein palette: tools for cellular imaging. Day RN, Davidson MW. Chem Soc Rev. 2009 Oct;38(10):2887-921. doi: 10.1039/b901966a. Epub 2009 Aug 4. PubMed 19771335.
Backbone
  Vector backbone: mOrange2
  Backbone size w/o insert (bp): 4750
  Vector type: Mammalian Expression
  Selectable markers: Neomycin (select with G418)
Growth in bacteria
  Bacterial resistance: Kanamycin, 50 μg/mL
  Growth temperature: 37°C
  Growth strain: DH5alpha
  Copy number: High Copy
Gene/Insert
  Gene/Insert name: Actin (alt name: NM_001101.3)
  Species: H. sapiens (human)
  Entrez Gene: ACTB (a.k.a. BKRNS, BNS, BRWS1, CSMH, DDS1, PS1TP5BP1, THC8)
  Promoter: CMV
  Tag / fusion protein: mOrange2
  Cloning method: Unknown
  Sequencing primers: 5′ CMV-F; 3′ SV40pA-R
Terms and licenses: Academic/Nonprofit Terms; Industry Terms: Not Available to Industry
Depositor comments: . Excitation = 549; Emission = 565
How to cite: mOrange2-Actin-7 was a gift from Michael Davidson (Addgene plasmid # 57943 ; http://n2t.net/addgene:57943 ; RRID:Addgene_57943)
