[The description below was written by a language model from this plasmid's Addgene catalogue record.]
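Description:
mOrange2-Actin-7 is a mammalian expression plasmid that produces human beta-actin (ACTB) fused to the orange fluorescent protein mOrange2. It is built on an mOrange2 vector backbone recorded as about 4.75 kb without the insert. The plasmid is maintained at high copy number in E. coli under kanamycin selection, and it carries a neomycin resistance marker so that transfected mammalian cells can be selected with G418, for example to derive stable lines. No feature table accompanies the record, so the origin of replication and the exact layout of the resistance cassette are not stated. The listed sequencing primers, one in the CMV promoter and one in the SV40 polyadenylation region, indicate that the fusion cassette lies between these two elements.

Expression is driven by the CMV promoter, a strong constitutive promoter in most mammalian cell types. The name suggests that mOrange2 sits at the amino terminus of actin, and the "7" may refer to a linker length, but the record states neither the orientation of the tag nor the nature of any linker, and the cloning method is listed as unknown. The fusion protein is intended to incorporate into the actin cytoskeleton, so that filamentous structures can be seen by fluorescence microscopy. The recorded excitation and emission maxima are 549 nm and 565 nm. The construct belongs to a collection of fluorescent protein localization markers for cellular imaging. It is typically used as an actin localization reporter in live or fixed cells, and its orange emission suits multicolor experiments alongside spectrally distinct fluorescent proteins.
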