>Addgene plasmid #57943 | mOrange2-Actin-7 | depositor partial sequence | sequence record 89091 | insert sequence
GACGTCAGATCCGCTAGCGCTACCGGTCGCCACCATGGTGAGCAAGGGCGAGGAGAATAACATGGCCATC
ATCAAGGAGTTCATGCGCTTCAAGGTGCGCATGGAGGGCTCCGTGAACGGCCACGAGTTCGAGATCGAGG
GCGAGGGCGAGGGCCGCCCCTACGAGGGCTTTCAGACCGCTAAGCTGAAGGTGACCAAGGGTGGCCCCCT
GCCCTTCGCCTGGGACATCCTGTCCCCTCATTTCACCTACGGCTCCAAGGCCTACGTGAAGCACCCCGCC
GACATCCCCGACTACTTCAAGCTGTCCTTCCCCGAGGGCTTCAAGTGGGAGCGCGTGATGAACTACGAGG
ACGGCGGCGTGGTGACCGTGACCCAGGACTCCTCCCTGCAGGACGGCGAGTTCATCTACAAGGTGAAGCT
GCGCGGCACCAACTTCCCCTCCGACGGCCCCGTGATGCAGAAGAAGACCATGGGCTGGGAGGCCTCCTCC
GAGCGGATGTACCCCGAGGACGGTGCCCTGAAGGGCAAGATCAAGATGAGGCTGAAGCTGAAGGACGGCG
GCCACTACACCTCCGAGGTCAAGACCACCTACAAGGCCAAGAAGCCCGTGCAGCTGCCCGGCGCCTACAT
CGTCGACATCAAGTTGGACATCACCTCCCACAACGAGGACTACACCATCGTGGAACAGTACGAACGCGCC
GAGGGCCGCCACTCCACCGGCGGCATGGACGAGCTGTACAAGTCCGGACTCAGATCTCGAGCTATGGATG
ATGATATCGCCGCGCTCGTCGTCGACAACGGCTCCGGCATGTGCAAGGCCGGCTTCGCGGGCGACGATGC
CCCCCGGGCCGTCTTCCCCTCCATCGTGGGGCGCCCCAGGCACCAGGGCGTGATGGTGGGCATGGGTCAG
AAGGATTCCTATGTGGGCGACGAGGCCCAGAGCAAGAGAGGCATCCTCACCCTGAAGTACCCCATCGAGC
ACGGCATCGTCACCAACTGGGACGACATGGAGAAAATCTGGCACCACACCTTCTACAATGAGCTGCGTGT
GGCTCCCGAGGAGCACCCCGTGCTGCTGACCGAGGCCCCCCTGAACCCCAAGGCCAACCGCGAGAAGATG
ACCCAGATCATGTTTGAGACCTTCAACACCCCAGCCATGTACGTTGCTATCCAGGCTGTGCTATCCCTGT
ACGCCTCTGGCCGTACCACTGGCATCGTGATGGACTCCGGTGACGGGGTCACCCACACTGTGCCCATCTA
CGAGGGGTATGCCCTCCCCCATGCCATCCTGCGTCTGGACCTGGCTGGCCGGGACCTGACTGACTACCTC
ATGAAGATCCTCACCGAGCGCGGCTACAGCTTCACCACCACGGCCGAGCGGGAAATCGTGCGTGACATTA
AGGAGAAGCTGTGCTACGTCGCCCTGGACTTCGAGCAAGAGATGGCCACGGCTGCTTCCAGCTCCTCCCT
GGAGAAGAGCTACGAGCTGCCTGACGGCCAGGTCATCACCATTGGCAATGAGCGGTTCCGCTGCCCTGAG
GCACTCTTCCAGCCTTCCTTCCTGGGCATGGAGTCCTGTGGCATCCACGAAACTACCTTCAACTCCATCA
TGAAGTGTGACGTGGACATCCGCAAAGACCTGTACGCCAACACAGTGCTGTCTGGCGGCACCACCATGTA
CCCTGGCATTGCCGACAGGATGCAGAAGGAGATCACTGCCCTGGCACCCAGCACAATGAAGATCAAGATC
ATTGCTCCTCCTGAGCGCAAGTACTCCGTGTGGATCGGCGGCTCCATCCTGGCCTCGCTGTCCACCTTCC
AGCAGATGTGGATCAGCAAGCAGGAGTATGACGAGTCCGGCCCCTCCATCGTCCACCGCAAATGCTTCTA
GGGATCCACCGGATCTAGATAACTGATCATAATCAGCCATACCACAT
