>Addgene plasmid #57943 | mOrange2-Actin-7 | addgene partial sequence | sequence record 136802 | DsRed1-C 5'-AGCTGGACATCACCTCCCACAACG-3'
ACGCGCCGAGGGCCGCCACTCCACCGGCGGCATGGACGAGCTGTACAAGTCCGGACTCAGATCTCGAGCT
ATGGATGATGATATCGCCGCGCTCGTCGTCGACAACGGCTCCGGCATGTGCAAGGCCGGCTTCGCGGGCG
ACGATGCCCCCCGGGCCGTCTTCCCCTCCATCGTGGGGCGCCCCAGGCACCAGGGCGTGATGGTGGGCAT
GGGTCAGAAGGATTCCTATGTGGGCGACGAGGCCCAGAGCAAGAGAGGCATCCTCACCCTGAAGTACCCC
ATCGAGCACGGCATCGTCACCAACTGGGACGACATGGAGAAAATCTGGCACCACACCTTCTACAATGAGC
TGCGTGTGGCTCCCGAGGAGCACCCCGTGCTGCTGACCGAGGCCCCCCTGAACCCCAAGGCCAACCGCGA
GAAGATGACCCAGATCATGTTTGAGACCTTCAACACCCCAGCCATGTACGTTGCTATCCAGGCTGTGCTA
TCCCTGTACGCCTCTGGCCGTACCACTGGCATCGTGATGGACTCCGGTGACGGGGTCACCCACACTGTGC
CCATCTACGAGGGGTATGCCCTCCCCCATGCCATCCTGCGTCTGGACCTGGCTGGCCGGGACCTGACTGA
CTACCTCATGAAGATCCTCACCGAGCGCGGCTACAGCTTCACCACCACGGCCGAGCGGGAAATCGTGCGT
GACATTAAGGAGAAGCTGTGCTACGTCGCCCTGGACTTCGAGCAAGAGATGGCCACGGCTGCTTCCAGCT
CCTCCC
